>Addgene plasmid #117236 | pBECKP-spe | depositor full sequence | sequence record 221060 | pBECKP-spe sequence 10232 bps
TGTAAAACGACGGCCAGTGAATTGACGCGTATTGGGATGGTACCGGGCCCCCCCTCGAGGTCGACGGTAT
CGATACGGCATCAGAGCAGATTGTACTGAGAGTGCACCATAATCGGCATTTTCTTTTGCGTTTTTATTTG
TTAACTGTTAATTGTCCTTGTTCAAGGATGCTGTCTTTGACAACAGATGTTTTCTTGCCTTTGATGTTCA
GCAGGAAGCTAGGCGCAAACGTTGATTGTTTGTCTGCGTAGAATCCTCTGTTTGTCATATAGCTTGTAAT
CACGACATTGTTTCCTTTCGCTTGAGGTACAGCGAAGTGTGAGTAAGTAAAGGTTACATCGTTAGGATCA
AGATCCATTTTTAACACAAGGCCAGTTTTGTTCAGCGGCTTGTATGGGCCAGTTAAAGAATTAGAAACAT
AACCAAGCATGTAAATATCGTTAGACGTAATGCCGTCAATCGTCATTTTTGATCCGCGGGAGTCAGTGAA
CAGATACCATTTGCCGTTCATTTTAAAGACGTTCGCGCGTTCAATTTCATCTGTTACTGTGTTAGATGCA
ATCAGCGGTTTCATCACTTTTTTCAGTGTGTAATCATCGTTTAGCTCAATCATACCGAGAGCGCCGTTTG
CTAACTCAGCCGTGCGTTTTTTATCGCTTTGCAGAAGTTTTTGACTTTCTTGACGGAAGAATGATGTGCT
TTTGCCATAGTATGCTTTGTTAAATAAAGATTCTTCGCCTTGGTAGCCATCTTCAGTTCCAGTGTTTGCT
TCAAATACTAAGTATTTGTGGCCTTTATCTTCTACGTAGTGAGGATCTCTCAGCGTATGGTTGTCGCCTG
AGCTGTAGTTGCCTTCATCGATGAACTGCTGTACATTTTGATACGTTTTTCCGTCACCGTCAAAGATTGA
TTTATAATCCTCTACACCGTTGATGTTCAAAGAGCTGTCTGATGCTGATACGTTAACTTGTGCAGTTGTC
AGTGTTTGTTTGCCGTAATGTTTACCGGAGAAATCAGTGTAGAATAAACGGATTTTTCCGTCAGATGTAA
ATGTGGCTGAACCTGACCATTCTTGTGTTTGGTCTTTTAGGATAGAATCATTTGCATCGAATTTGTCGCT
GTCTTTAAAGACGCGGCCAGCGTTTTTCCAGCTGTCAATAGAAGTTTCGCCGACTTTTTGATAGAACATG
TAAATCGATGTGTCATCCGCATTTTTAGGATCTCCGGCTAATGCAAAGACGATGTGGTAGCCGTGATAGT
TTGCGACAGTGCCGTCAGCGTTTTGTAATGGCCAGCTGTCCCAAACGTCCAGGCCTTTTGCAGAAGAGAT
ATTTTTAATTGTGGACGAATCGAACTCAGGAACTTGATATTTTTCATTTTTTTGCTGTTCAGGGATTTGC
AGCATATCATGGCGTGTAATATGGGAAATGCCGTATGTTTCCTTATATGGCTTTTGGTTCGTTTCTTTCG
CAAACGCTTGAGTTGCGCCTCCTGCCAGCAGTGCGGTAGTAAAGGTTAATACTGTTGCTTGTTTTGCAAA
CTTTTTGATGTTCATCGTTCATGTCTCCTTTTTTATGTACTGTGTTAGCGGTCTGCTTCTTCCAGCCCTC
CTGTTTGAAGATGGCAAGTTAGTTACGCACAATAAAAAAAGACCTAAAATATGTAAGGGGTGACGCCAAA
GTATACACTTTGCCCTTTACACATTTTAGGTCTTGCCTGCTTTATCAGTAACAAACCCGCGCGATTTACT
TTTCGACCTCATTCTATTAGACTCTCGTTTGGATTGCAACTGGTCTATTTTCCTCTTTTGTTTGATAGAA
AATCATAAAAGGATTTGCAGACTACGGGCCTAAAGAACTAAAAAATCTATCTGTTTCTTTTCATTCTCTG
TATTTTTTATAGTTTCTGTTGCATGGGCATAAAGTTGCAAGCTTGCAAACATGCTTTGGGTAAACATGTA
GGTATTAACGTCAATGCGACAATAGTAGCATTGATTAAATGAGAATTAGTAAGTGTTTTACTTACTAAAT
TTTATTTAACCTAAAAATGAACCACCTGGATGTGTGGGATTAAAAAGTGAAGAGAGGAGGACATATCACA
TGAGTAGCGAAACCGGTCCGGTTGCAGTGGATCCGACCCTGCGCCGTCGCATTGAACCGCACGAGTTTGA
AGTGTTCTTTGATCCGCGCGAGCTGCGCAAAGAAACTTGCCTGCTGTACGAGATTAACTGGGGTGGCCGC
CATAGCATCTGGCGCCATACCAGCCAGAACACCAATAAGCACGTGGAAGTGAATTTTATTGAAAAATTTA
CCACCGAGCGCTACTTCTGCCCTAATACCCGCTGCAGCATCACCTGGTTTCTGAGCTGGAGCCCGTGCGG
CGAATGTAGTCGCGCCATTACCGAGTTCCTGAGCCGCTATCCGCATGTGACCCTGTTCATCTACATCGCC
CGTCTGTACCATCACGCCGATCCGCGCAATCGCCAAGGTCTGCGTGATCTGATTAGCAGCGGTGTGACCA
TCCAGATCATGACCGAACAAGAGAGCGGCTATTGCTGGCGCAACTTCGTGAACTATTCTCCGAGCAACGA
AGCCCACTGGCCGCGTTATCCGCATCTGTGGGTGCGCCTGTATGTGCTGGAGCTGTACTGCATCATCCTG
GGCCTGCCGCCTTGCCTGAATATTCTGCGCCGTAAACAGCCGCAACTGACATTCTTCACCATCGCACTGC
AGAGCTGCCATTATCAGCGCCTGCCGCCGCACATTTTATGGGCCACCGGTCTGAAAAGCGGTAGTGAAAC
TCCGGGCACAAGCGAAAGCGCAACCCCGGAAAGTGATAAGAAATACTCAATAGGCTTAGCTATCGGCACA
AATAGCGTCGGATGGGCGGTGATCACTGATGAATATAAGGTTCCGTCTAAAAAGTTCAAGGTTCTGGGAA
ATACAGACCGCCACAGTATCAAAAAAAATCTTATAGGGGCTCTTTTATTTGACAGTGGAGAGACAGCGGA
AGCGACTCGTCTCAAACGGACAGCTCGTAGAAGGTATACACGTCGGAAGAATCGTATTTGTTATCTACAG
GAGATTTTTTCAAATGAGATGGCGAAAGTAGATGATAGTTTCTTTCATCGACTTGAAGAGTCTTTTTTGG
TGGAAGAAGACAAGAAGCATGAACGTCATCCTATTTTTGGAAATATAGTAGATGAAGTTGCTTATCATGA
GAAATATCCAACTATCTATCATCTGCGAAAAAAATTGGTAGATTCTACTGATAAAGCGGATTTGCGCTTA
ATCTATTTGGCCTTAGCGCATATGATTAAGTTTCGTGGTCATTTTTTGATTGAGGGAGATTTAAATCCTG
ATAATAGTGATGTGGACAAACTATTTATCCAGTTGGTACAAACCTACAATCAATTATTTGAAGAAAACCC
TATTAACGCAAGTGGAGTAGATGCTAAAGCGATTCTTTCTGCACGATTGAGTAAATCAAGACGATTAGAA
AATCTCATTGCTCAGCTCCCCGGTGAGAAGAAAAATGGCTTATTTGGGAATCTCATTGCTTTGTCATTGG
GTTTGACCCCTAATTTTAAATCAAATTTTGATTTGGCAGAAGATGCTAAATTACAGCTTTCAAAAGATAC
TTACGATGATGATTTAGATAATTTATTGGCGCAAATTGGAGATCAATATGCTGATTTGTTTTTGGCAGCT
AAGAATTTATCAGATGCTATTTTACTTTCAGATATCCTAAGAGTAAATACTGAAATAACTAAGGCTCCCC
TATCAGCTTCAATGATTAAACGCTACGATGAACATCATCAAGACTTGACTCTTTTAAAAGCTTTAGTTCG
ACAACAACTTCCAGAAAAGTATAAAGAAATCTTTTTTGATCAATCAAAAAACGGATATGCAGGTTATATT
GATGGGGGAGCTAGCCAAGAAGAATTTTATAAATTTATCAAACCAATTTTAGAAAAAATGGATGGTACTG
AGGAATTATTGGTGAAACTAAATCGTGAAGATTTGCTGCGCAAGCAACGGACCTTTGACAACGGCTCTAT
TCCCCATCAAATTCACTTGGGTGAGCTGCATGCTATTTTGAGAAGACAAGAAGACTTTTATCCATTTTTA
AAAGACAATCGTGAGAAGATTGAAAAAATCTTGACTTTTCGAATTCCTTATTATGTTGGTCCATTGGCGC
GTGGCAATAGTCGTTTTGCATGGATGACTCGGAAGTCTGAAGAAACAATTACCCCATGGAATTTTGAAGA
AGTTGTCGATAAAGGTGCTTCAGCTCAATCATTTATTGAACGCATGACAAACTTTGATAAAAATCTTCCA
AATGAAAAAGTACTACCAAAACATAGTTTGCTTTATGAGTATTTTACGGTTTATAACGAATTGACAAAGG
TCAAATATGTTACTGAAGGAATGCGAAAACCAGCATTTCTTTCAGGTGAACAGAAGAAAGCCATTGTTGA
TTTACTCTTCAAAACAAATCGAAAAGTAACCGTTAAGCAATTAAAAGAAGATTATTTCAAAAAAATAGAA
TGTTTTGATAGTGTTGAAATTTCAGGAGTTGAAGATAGATTTAATGCTTCATTAGGTACCTACCATGATT
TGCTAAAAATTATTAAAGATAAAGATTTTTTGGATAATGAAGAAAATGAAGATATCTTAGAGGATATTGT
TTTAACATTGACCTTATTTGAAGATAGGGAGATGATTGAGGAAAGACTTAAAACATATGCTCACCTCTTT
GATGATAAGGTGATGAAACAGCTTAAACGTCGCCGTTATACTGGTTGGGGACGTTTGTCTCGAAAATTGA
TTAATGGTATTAGGGATAAGCAATCTGGCAAAACAATATTAGATTTTTTGAAATCAGATGGTTTTGCCAA
TCGCAATTTTATGCAGCTGATCCATGATGATAGTTTGACATTTAAAGAAGACATTCAAAAAGCACAAGTG
TCTGGACAAGGCGATAGTTTACATGAACATATTGCAAATTTAGCTGGTAGCCCTGCTATTAAAAAAGGTA
TTTTACAGACTGTAAAAGTTGTTGATGAATTGGTCAAAGTAATGGGGCGGCATAAGCCAGAAAATATCGT
TATTGAAATGGCACGTGAAAATCAGACAACTCAAAAGGGCCAGAAAAATTCGCGAGAGCGTATGAAACGA
ATCGAAGAAGGTATCAAAGAATTAGGAAGTCAGATTCTTAAAGAGCATCCTGTTGAAAATACTCAATTGC
AAAATGAAAAGCTCTATCTCTATTATCTCCAAAATGGAAGAGACATGTATGTGGACCAAGAATTAGATAT
TAATCGTTTAAGTGATTATGATGTCGATCACATTGTTCCACAAAGTTTCCTTAAAGACGATTCAATAGAC
AATAAGGTCTTAACGCGTTCTGATAAAAATCGTGGTAAATCGGATAACGTTCCAAGTGAAGAAGTAGTCA
AAAAGATGAAAAACTATTGGAGACAACTTCTAAACGCCAAGTTAATCACTCAACGTAAGTTTGATAATTT
AACGAAAGCTGAACGTGGAGGTTTGAGTGAACTTGATAAAGCTGGTTTTATCAAACGCCAATTGGTTGAA
ACTCGCCAAATCACTAAGCATGTGGCACAAATTTTGGATAGTCGCATGAATACTAAATACGATGAAAATG
ATAAACTTATTCGAGAGGTTAAAGTGATTACCTTAAAATCTAAATTAGTTTCTGACTTCCGAAAAGATTT
CCAATTCTATAAAGTACGTGAGATTAACAATTACCATCATGCCCATGATGCGTATCTAAATGCCGTCGTT
GGAACTGCTTTGATTAAGAAATATCCAAAACTTGAATCGGAGTTTGTCTATGGTGATTATAAAGTTTATG
ATGTTCGTAAAATGATTGCTAAGTCTGAGCAAGAAATAGGCAAAGCAACCGCAAAATATTTCTTTTACTC
TAATATCATGAACTTCTTCAAAACAGAAATTACACTTGCAAATGGAGAGATTCGCAAACGCCCTCTAATC
GAAACTAATGGGGAAACTGGAGAAATTGTCTGGGATAAAGGGCGAGATTTTGCCACAGTGCGCAAAGTAT
TGTCCATGCCCCAAGTCAATATTGTCAAGAAAACAGAAGTACAGACAGGCGGATTCTCCAAGGAGTCAAT
TTTACCAAAAAGAAATTCGGACAAGCTTATTGCTCGTAAAAAAGACTGGGATCCAAAAAAATATGGTGGT
TTTGATAGTCCAACGGTAGCTTATTCAGTCCTAGTGGTTGCTAAGGTGGAAAAAGGGAAATCGAAGAAGT
TAAAATCCGTTAAAGAGTTACTAGGGATCACAATTATGGAAAGAAGTTCCTTTGAAAAAAATCCGATTGA
CTTTTTAGAAGCTAAAGGATATAAGGAAGTTAAAAAAGACTTAATCATTAAACTACCTAAATATAGTCTT
TTTGAGTTAGAAAACGGTCGTAAACGGATGCTGGCTAGTGCCGGAGAATTACAAAAAGGAAATGAGCTGG
CTCTGCCAAGCAAATATGTGAATTTTTTATATTTAGCTAGTCATTATGAAAAGTTGAAGGGTAGTCCAGA
AGATAACGAACAAAAACAATTGTTTGTGGAGCAGCATAAGCATTATTTAGATGAGATTATTGAGCAAATC
AGTGAATTTTCTAAGCGTGTTATTTTAGCAGATGCCAATTTAGATAAAGTTCTTAGTGCATATAACAAAC
ATAGAGACAAACCAATACGTGAACAAGCAGAAAATATTATTCATTTATTTACGTTGACGAATCTTGGAGC
TCCCGCTGCTTTTAAATATTTTGATACAACAATTGATCGTAAACGATATACGTCTACAAAAGAAGTTTTA
GATGCCACTCTTATCCATCAATCCATCACTGGTCTTTATGAAACACGCATTGATTTGAGTCAGCTAGGAG
GTGACTGATGGCTGGTTGGCGTACTGTTGTGGTAAATACCAAGCTTGATATCTTGACAGCTAGCTCAGTC
CTAGGTATAATACTAGTCGAGACCATTGGTCTCAGTTTTAGAGCTAGAAATAGCAAGTTAAAATAAGGCT
AGTCCGTTATCAACTTGAAAAAGTGGCACCGAGTCGGTGCTTTTTTTGATATCGAATTCCTGCAGCCCGG
GGGATCCACTAGTTCTAGAGCGGCCGCCACCGCGGTGGAGCTCATCCCAATGGCGCGCCGAGCTTGGCTC
GAGCATGGTCATAGCTGTTTCCTGCTCACTCATTAGGCACCGGGATCTCGACCGATGCCCTTGAGAGCCT
TCAACCCAGTCAGCTCCTTCCGGTGGGCGCGGGGCATGACTATCGTCGCCGCACTTATGACTGTCTTCTT
TATCATGCAACTCGTAGGACAGGTGCCGGCAGCGCTCTGGGTCATTTTCGGCGAGGACCGCTTTCGCTGG
AGCGCGACGATGATCGGCCTGTCGCTTGCGGTATTCGGAATCTTGCACGCCCTCGCTCAAGCCTTCGTCA
CTGGTCCCGCCACCAAACGTTTCGGCGAGAAGCAGGCCATTATCGCCGGCATGGCGGCCCCACGGGTGCG
CATGATCGTGCTCCTGTCGTTGAGGACCCGGCTAGGCTGGCGGGGTTGCCTTACTGGTTAGCAGAATGAA
TCACCGATACGCGAGCGAACGTGAAGCGACTGCTGCTGCAAAACGTCTGCGACCTGAGCAACAACATGAA
TGGTCTTCGGTTTCCGTGTTTCGTAAAGTCTGGAAACGCGGAAGTCAGCGCCCTGCACCATTATGTTCCG
GATCTGCATCGCAGGATGCTGCTGGCTACCCTGTGGAACACCTACATCTGTATTAACGAAGCGCTGGCAT
TGACCCTGAGTGATTTTTCTCTGGTCCCGCCGCATCCATACCGCCAGTTGTTTACCCTCACAACGTTCCA
GTAACCGGGCATGTTCATCATCAGTAACCCGTATCGTGAGCATCCTCTCTCGTTTCATCGGTATCATTAC
CCCCATGAACAGAAATCCCCCTTACACGGAGGCATCAGTGACCAAACAGGAAAAAACCGCCCTTAACATG
GCCCGCTTTATCAGAAGCCAGACATTAACGCTTCTGGAGAAACTCAACGAGCTGGACGCGGATGAACAGG
CAGACATCTGTGAATCGCTTCACGACCACGCTGATGAGCTTTACCGCAGCTGCCTCGCGCGTTTCGGTGA
TGACGGTGAAAACCTCTGACACATGCAGCTCCCGGAGACGGTCACAGCTTGTCTGTAAGCGGATGCCGGG
AGCAGACAAGCCCGTCAGGGCGCGTCAGCGGGTGTTGGCGGGTGTCGGGGCGCAGCCATGACCCAGTCAC
GTAGCGATAGCGGAGTGTATACTGGCTTAACTATGCGGCATCAGAGCAGATTGTACTGAGAGTGCACCAT
ATATGCGGTGTGAAATACCGCACAGATGCGTAAGGAGAAAATACCGCATCAGGCGCTCTTCCGCTTCCTC
GCTCACTGACTCGCTGCGCTCGGTCGTTCGGCTGCGGCGAGCGGTATCAGCTCACTCAAAGGCGGTAATA
CGGTTATCCACAGAATCAGGGGATAACGCAGGAAAGAACATGTGAGCAAAAGGCCAGCAAAAGGCCAGGA
ACCGTAAAAAGGCCGCGTTGCTGGCGTTTTTCCATAGGCTCCGCCCCCCTGACGAGCATCACAAAAATCG
ACGCTCAAGTCAGAGGTGGCGAAACCCGACAGGACTATAAAGATACCAGGCGTTTCCCCCTGGAAGCTCC
CTCGTGCGCTCTCCTGTTCCGACCCTGCCGCTTACCGGATACCTGTCCGCCTTTCTCCCTTCGGGAAGCG
TGGCGCTTTCTCATAGCTCACGCTGTAGGTATCTCAGTTCGGTGTAGGTCGTTCGCTCCAAGCTGGGCTG
TGTGCACGAACCCCCCGTTCAGCCCGACCGCTGCGCCTTATCCGGTAACTATCGTCTTGAGTCCAACCCG
GTAAGACACGACTTATCGCCACTGGCAGCAGCCACTGGTAACAGGATTAGCAGAGCGAGGTATGTAGGCG
GTGCTACAGAGTTCTTGAAGTGGTGGCCTAACTACGGCTACACTAGAAGGACAGTATTTGGTATCTGCGC
TCTGCTGAAGCCAGTTACCTTCGGAAAAAGAGTTGGTAGCTCTTGATCCGGCAAACAAACCACCGCTGGT
AGCGGTGGTTTTTTTGTTTGCAAGCAGCAGATTACGCGCAGAAAAAAAGGATCTCAAGAAGATCCTTTGA
TCTTTTCTACGGGGTCTGACGCTCAGTGGAACGAAAACTCACGTTAAGGGATTTTGGTCATGAACAATAA
AACTGTCTGCTTACATAAACAGTAATACAAGGGGTGTTATGGGGGAAGCGGTGATCGCCGAAGTATCGAC
TCAACTATCAGAGGTAGTTGGCGTCATCGAGCGCCATCTCGAACCGACGTTGCTGGCCGTACATTTGTAC
GGCTCCGCAGTGGATGGCGGCCTGAAGCCACACAGTGATATTGATTTGCTGGTTACGGTGACCGTAAGGC
TTGATGAAACAACGCGGCGAGCTTTGATCAACGACCTTTTGGAAACTTCGGCTTCCCCTGGAGAGAGCGA
GATTCTCCGCGCTGTAGAAGTCACCATTGTTGTGCACGACGACATCATTCCGTGGCGTTATCCAGCTAAG
CGCGAACTGCAATTTGGAGAATGGCAGCGCAATGACATTCTTGCAGGTATCTTCGAGCCAGCCACGATCG
ACATTGATCTGGCTATCTTGCTGACAAAAGCAAGAGAACATAGCGTTGCCTTGGTAGGTCCAGCGGCGGA
GGAACTCTTTGATCCGGTTCCTGAACAGGATCTATTTGAGGCGCTAAATGAAACCTTAACGCTATGGAAC
TCGCCGCCCGACTGGGCTGGCGATGAGCGAAATGTAGTGCTTACGTTGTCCCGCATTTGGTACAGCGCAG
TAACCGGCAAAATCGCGCCGAAGGATGTCGCTGCCGACTGGGCAATGGAGCGCCTGCCGGCCCAGTATCA
GCCCGTCATACTTGAAGCTAGACAGGCTTATCTTGGACAAGAAGAAGATCGCTTGGCCTCGCGCGCAGAT
CAGTTGGAAGAATTTGTCCACTACGTGAAAGGCGAGATCACCAAGGTAGTCGGCAAATAAGAATTAATTC
ATGAGCGGATACATATTTGAATGTATTTAGAAAAATAAACAAATAGGGGTTCCGCGCACATTTCCCCGAA
AAGTGCCACCTG
Features (pLannotate 1.2.2; 18 found; start..end, strand, type, name):
      1..22      -  CDS            lacZα (fragment): LacZα fragment of β-galactosidase; lacZ fragment
     39..75      -  misc_feature   MCS (fragment): pBluescript multiple cloning site
     76..111     +  misc_feature   bom (fragment): basis of mobility region from pBR322
    137..1555    -  CDS            sacB: SACB_BACSU - Experimental evidence at protein level: Swiss-Prot protein existence level 1. From Bacillus subtilis (strain 168).
   1556..1928    -  promoter       sacB promoter (fragment): sacR; sacB promoter and control region
   1937..1999    +  CDS            RXL7_STAA1 (fragment): Protein inferred from homology: Swiss-Prot protein existence level 3. From Staphylococcus aureus (strain Mu3 / ATCC 700698).
   2100..2786    +  CDS            Apobec1: ABEC1_RAT - Experimental evidence at protein level: Swiss-Prot protein existence level 1. Catalytic component of the apolipoprotein B mRNA editing enzyme complex which is responsible for the postranscriptional editing of a CAA codon for Gln to a UAA codon for stop in the APOB mRNA. May also play a role in the epigenetic regulation of gene expression by participating in DNA demethylation. From Rattus norvegicus (Rat).
   2835..6938    +  CDS            Cas9(D10A): nickase mutant of the Cas9 endonuclease from the Streptococcus pyogenes Type II CRISPR/Cas system generates RNA-guided single strand nicks in DNA due to the D10A mutation in the RuvC catalytic domain
   6983..7017    +  promoter       J23119(SpeI) promoter: bacterial promoter (Registry of Standard Biological Parts BBa J23119) modified to end with an SpeI site
   7035..7110    +  misc_RNA       gRNA scaffold: guide RNA scaffold for the Streptococcus pyogenes CRISPR/Cas9 system
   7116..7183    -  misc_feature   MCS (fragment): pBluescript multiple cloning site
   7258..7549    +  CDS            TcR (fragment): tetracycline efflux protein; tet; confers resistance to tetracycline
   7621..8001    -  CDS            YPB1_ECOLX: Protein predicted: Swiss-Prot protein existence level 4. From Escherichia coli.
   8018..8209    +  CDS            rop: Rop protein, which maintains plasmids at low copy number; rop
   8311..8453    +  misc_feature   bom: basis of mobility region from pBR322
   8639..9227    -  rep_origin     ori: high-copy-number ColE1/pMB1/pBR322/pUC origin of replication
   9353..10140   +  CDS            SmR (fragment): aminoglycoside adenylyltransferase (Murphy, 1985); aadA; confers resistance to spectinomycin and streptomycin
  10149..10206   -  promoter       AmpR promoter (fragment): bla
