>Addgene plasmid #117236 | pBECKP-spe | addgene full sequence | sequence record 227373 | Addgene NGS Result
ATGAGTAGCGAAACCGGTCCGGTTGCAGTGGATCCGACCCTGCGCCGTCGCATTGAACCGCACGAGTTTG
AAGTGTTCTTTGATCCGCGCGAGCTGCGCAAAGAAACTTGCCTGCTGTACGAGATTAACTGGGGTGGCCG
CCATAGCATCTGGCGCCATACCAGCCAGAACACCAATAAGCACGTGGAAGTGAATTTTATTGAAAAATTT
ACCACCGAGCGCTACTTCTGCCCTAATACCCGCTGCAGCATCACCTGGTTTCTGAGCTGGAGCCCGTGCG
GCGAATGTAGTCGCGCCATTACCGAGTTCCTGAGCCGCTATCCGCATGTGACCCTGTTCATCTACATCGC
CCGTCTGTACCATCACGCCGATCCGCGCAATCGCCAAGGTCTGCGTGATCTGATTAGCAGCGGTGTGACC
ATCCAGATCATGACCGAACAAGAGAGCGGCTATTGCTGGCGCAACTTCGTGAACTATTCTCCGAGCAACG
AAGCCCACTGGCCGCGTTATCCGCATCTGTGGGTGCGCCTGTATGTGCTGGAGCTGTACTGCATCATCCT
GGGCCTGCCGCCTTGCCTGAATATTCTGCGCCGTAAACAGCCGCAACTGACATTCTTCACCATCGCACTG
CAGAGCTGCCATTATCAGCGCCTGCCGCCGCACATTTTATGGGCCACCGGTCTGAAAAGCGGTAGTGAAA
CTCCGGGCACAAGCGAAAGCGCAACCCCGGAAAGTGATAAGAAATACTCAATAGGCTTAGCTATCGGCAC
AAATAGCGTCGGATGGGCGGTGATCACTGATGAATATAAGGTTCCGTCTAAAAAGTTCAAGGTTCTGGGA
AATACAGACCGCCACAGTATCAAAAAAAATCTTATAGGGGCTCTTTTATTTGACAGTGGAGAGACAGCGG
AAGCGACTCGTCTCAAACGGACAGCTCGTAGAAGGTATACACGTCGGAAGAATCGTATTTGTTATCTACA
GGAGATTTTTTCAAATGAGATGGCGAAAGTAGATGATAGTTTCTTTCATCGACTTGAAGAGTCTTTTTTG
GTGGAAGAAGACAAGAAGCATGAACGTCATCCTATTTTTGGAAATATAGTAGATGAAGTTGCTTATCATG
AGAAATATCCAACTATCTATCATCTGCGAAAAAAATTGGTAGATTCTACTGATAAAGCGGATTTGCGCTT
AATCTATTTGGCCTTAGCGCATATGATTAAGTTTCGTGGTCATTTTTTGATTGAGGGAGATTTAAATCCT
GATAATAGTGATGTGGACAAACTATTTATCCAGTTGGTACAAACCTACAATCAATTATTTGAAGAAAACC
CTATTAACGCAAGTGGAGTAGATGCTAAAGCGATTCTTTCTGCACGATTGAGTAAATCAAGACGATTAGA
AAATCTCATTGCTCAGCTCCCCGGTGAGAAGAAAAATGGCTTATTTGGGAATCTCATTGCTTTGTCATTG
GGTTTGACCCCTAATTTTAAATCAAATTTTGATTTGGCAGAAGATGCTAAATTACAGCTTTCAAAAGATA
CTTACGATGATGATTTAGATAATTTATTGGCGCAAATTGGAGATCAATATGCTGATTTGTTTTTGGCAGC
TAAGAATTTATCAGATGCTATTTTACTTTCAGATATCCTAAGAGTAAATACTGAAATAACTAAGGCTCCC
CTATCAGCTTCAATGATTAAACGCTACGATGAACATCATCAAGACTTGACTCTTTTAAAAGCTTTAGTTC
GACAACAACTTCCAGAAAAGTATAAAGAAATCTTTTTTGATCAATCAAAAAACGGATATGCAGGTTATAT
TGATGGGGGAGCTAGCCAAGAAGAATTTTATAAATTTATCAAACCAATTTTAGAAAAAATGGATGGTACT
GAGGAATTATTGGTGAAACTAAATCGTGAAGATTTGCTGCGCAAGCAACGGACCTTTGACAACGGCTCTA
TTCCCCATCAAATTCACTTGGGTGAGCTGCATGCTATTTTGAGAAGACAAGAAGACTTTTATCCATTTTT
AAAAGACAATCGTGAGAAGATTGAAAAAATCTTGACTTTTCGAATTCCTTATTATGTTGGTCCATTGGCG
CGTGGCAATAGTCGTTTTGCATGGATGACTCGGAAGTCTGAAGAAACAATTACCCCATGGAATTTTGAAG
AAGTTGTCGATAAAGGTGCTTCAGCTCAATCATTTATTGAACGCATGACAAACTTTGATAAAAATCTTCC
AAATGAAAAAGTACTACCAAAACATAGTTTGCTTTATGAGTATTTTACGGTTTATAACGAATTGACAAAG
GTCAAATATGTTACTGAAGGAATGCGAAAACCAGCATTTCTTTCAGGTGAACAGAAGAAAGCCATTGTTG
ATTTACTCTTCAAAACAAATCGAAAAGTAACCGTTAAGCAATTAAAAGAAGATTATTTCAAAAAAATAGA
ATGTTTTGATAGTGTTGAAATTTCAGGAGTTGAAGATAGATTTAATGCTTCATTAGGTACCTACCATGAT
TTGCTAAAAATTATTAAAGATAAAGATTTTTTGGATAATGAAGAAAATGAAGATATCTTAGAGGATATTG
TTTTAACATTGACCTTATTTGAAGATAGGGAGATGATTGAGGAAAGACTTAAAACATATGCTCACCTCTT
TGATGATAAGGTGATGAAACAGCTTAAACGTCGCCGTTATACTGGTTGGGGACGTTTGTCTCGAAAATTG
ATTAATGGTATTAGGGATAAGCAATCTGGCAAAACAATATTAGATTTTTTGAAATCAGATGGTTTTGCCA
ATCGCAATTTTATGCAGCTGATCCATGATGATAGTTTGACATTTAAAGAAGACATTCAAAAAGCACAAGT
GTCTGGACAAGGCGATAGTTTACATGAACATATTGCAAATTTAGCTGGTAGCCCTGCTATTAAAAAAGGT
ATTTTACAGACTGTAAAAGTTGTTGATGAATTGGTCAAAGTAATGGGGCGGCATAAGCCAGAAAATATCG
TTATTGAAATGGCACGTGAAAATCAGACAACTCAAAAGGGCCAGAAAAATTCGCGAGAGCGTATGAAACG
AATCGAAGAAGGTATCAAAGAATTAGGAAGTCAGATTCTTAAAGAGCATCCTGTTGAAAATACTCAATTG
CAAAATGAAAAGCTCTATCTCTATTATCTCCAAAATGGAAGAGACATGTATGTGGACCAAGAATTAGATA
TTAATCGTTTAAGTGATTATGATGTCGATCACATTGTTCCACAAAGTTTCCTTAAAGACGATTCAATAGA
CAATAAGGTCTTAACGCGTTCTGATAAAAATCGTGGTAAATCGGATAACGTTCCAAGTGAAGAAGTAGTC
AAAAAGATGAAAAACTATTGGAGACAACTTCTAAACGCCAAGTTAATCACTCAACGTAAGTTTGATAATT
TAACGAAAGCTGAACGTGGAGGTTTGAGTGAACTTGATAAAGCTGGTTTTATCAAACGCCAATTGGTTGA
AACTCGCCAAATCACTAAGCATGTGGCACAAATTTTGGATAGTCGCATGAATACTAAATACGATGAAAAT
GATAAACTTATTCGAGAGGTTAAAGTGATTACCTTAAAATCTAAATTAGTTTCTGACTTCCGAAAAGATT
TCCAATTCTATAAAGTACGTGAGATTAACAATTACCATCATGCCCATGATGCGTATCTAAATGCCGTCGT
TGGAACTGCTTTGATTAAGAAATATCCAAAACTTGAATCGGAGTTTGTCTATGGTGATTATAAAGTTTAT
GATGTTCGTAAAATGATTGCTAAGTCTGAGCAAGAAATAGGCAAAGCAACCGCAAAATATTTCTTTTACT
CTAATATCATGAACTTCTTCAAAACAGAAATTACACTTGCAAATGGAGAGATTCGCAAACGCCCTCTAAT
CGAAACTAATGGGGAAACTGGAGAAATTGTCTGGGATAAAGGGCGAGATTTTGCCACAGTGCGCAAAGTA
TTGTCCATGCCCCAAGTCAATATTGTCAAGAAAACAGAAGTACAGACAGGCGGATTCTCCAAGGAGTCAA
TTTTACCAAAAAGAAATTCGGACAAGCTTATTGCTCGTAAAAAAGACTGGGATCCAAAAAAATATGGTGG
TTTTGATAGTCCAACGGTAGCTTATTCAGTCCTAGTGGTTGCTAAGGTGGAAAAAGGGAAATCGAAGAAG
TTAAAATCCGTTAAAGAGTTACTAGGGATCACAATTATGGAAAGAAGTTCCTTTGAAAAAAATCCGATTG
ACTTTTTAGAAGCTAAAGGATATAAGGAAGTTAAAAAAGACTTAATCATTAAACTACCTAAATATAGTCT
TTTTGAGTTAGAAAACGGTCGTAAACGGATGCTGGCTAGTGCCGGAGAATTACAAAAAGGAAATGAGCTG
GCTCTGCCAAGCAAATATGTGAATTTTTTATATTTAGCTAGTCATTATGAAAAGTTGAAGGGTAGTCCAG
AAGATAACGAACAAAAACAATTGTTTGTGGAGCAGCATAAGCATTATTTAGATGAGATTATTGAGCAAAT
CAGTGAATTTTCTAAGCGTGTTATTTTAGCAGATGCCAATTTAGATAAAGTTCTTAGTGCATATAACAAA
CATAGAGACAAACCAATACGTGAACAAGCAGAAAATATTATTCATTTATTTACGTTGACGAATCTTGGAG
CTCCCGCTGCTTTTAAATATTTTGATACAACAATTGATCGTAAACGATATACGTCTACAAAAGAAGTTTT
AGATGCCACTCTTATCCATCAATCCATCACTGGTCTTTATGAAACACGCATTGATTTGAGTCAGCTAGGA
GGTGACTGATGGCTGGTTGGCGTACTGTTGTGGTAAATACCAAGCTTGATATCTTGACAGCTAGCTCAGT
CCTAGGTATAATACTAGTCGAGACCATTGGTCTCAGTTTTAGAGCTAGAAATAGCAAGTTAAAATAAGGC
TAGTCCGTTATCAACTTGAAAAAGTGGCACCGAGTCGGTGCTTTTTTTGATATCGAATTCCTGCAGCCCG
GGGGATCCACTAGTTCTAGAGCGGCCGCCACCGCGGTGGAGCTCATCCCAATGGCGCGCCGAGCTTGGCT
CGAGCATGGTCATAGCTGTTTCCTGCTCACTCATTAGGCACCGGGATCTCGACCGATGCCCTTGAGAGCC
TTCAACCCAGTCAGCTCCTTCCGGTGGGCGCGGGGCATGACTATCGTCGCCGCACTTATGACTGTCTTCT
TTATCATGCAACTCGTAGGACAGGTGCCGGCAGCGCTCTGGGTCATTTTCGGCGAGGACCGCTTTCGCTG
GAGCGCGACGATGATCGGCCTGTCGCTTGCGGTATTCGGAATCTTGCACGCCCTCGCTCAAGCCTTCGTC
ACTGGTCCCGCCACCAAACGTTTCGGCGAGAAGCAGGCCATTATCGCCGGCATGGCGGCCCCACGGGTGC
GCATGATCGTGCTCCTGTCGTTGAGGACCCGGCTAGGCTGGCGGGGTTGCCTTACTGGTTAGCAGAATGA
ATCACCGATACGCGAGCGAACGTGAAGCGACTGCTGCTGCAAAACGTCTGCGACCTGAGCAACAACATGA
ATGGTCTTCGGTTTCCGTGTTTCGTAAAGTCTGGAAACGCGGAAGTCAGCGCCCTGCACCATTATGTTCC
GGATCTGCATCGCAGGATGCTGCTGGCTACCCTGTGGAACACCTACATCTGTATTAACGAAGCGCTGGCA
TTGACCCTGAGTGATTTTTCTCTGGTCCCGCCGCATCCATACCGCCAGTTGTTTACCCTCACAACGTTCC
AGTAACCGGGCATGTTCATCATCAGTAACCCGTATCGTGAGCATCCTCTCTCGTTTCATCGGTATCATTA
CCCCCATGAACAGAAATCCCCCTTACACGGAGGCATCAGTGACCAAACAGGAAAAAACCGCCCTTAACAT
GGCCCGCTTTATCAGAAGCCAGACATTAACGCTTCTGGAGAAACTCAACGAGCTGGACGCGGATGAACAG
GCAGACATCTGTGAATCGCTTCACGACCACGCTGATGAGCTTTACCGCAGCTGCCTCGCGCGTTTCGGTG
ATGACGGTGAAAACCTCTGACACATGCAGCTCCCGGAGACGGTCACAGCTTGTCTGTAAGCGGATGCCGG
GAGCAGACAAGCCCGTCAGGGCGCGTCAGCGGGTGTTGGCGGGTGTCGGGGCGCAGCCATGACCCAGTCA
CGTAGCGATAGCGGAGTGTATACTGGCTTAACTATGCGGCATCAGAGCAGATTGTACTGAGAGTGCACCA
TTGCGGTGTGAAATACCGCACAGATGCGTAAGGAGAAAATACCGCATCAGGCGCTCTTCCGCTTCCTCGC
TCACTGACTCGCTGCGCTCGGTCGTTCGGCTGCGGCGAGCGGTATCAGCTCACTCAAAGGCGGTAATACG
GTTATCCACAGAATCAGGGGATAACGCAGGAAAGAACATGTGAGCAAAAGGCCAGCAAAAGGCCAGGAAC
CGTAAAAAGGCCGCGTTGCTGGCGTTTTTCCATAGGCTCCGCCCCCCTGACGAGCATCACAAAAATCGAC
GCTCAAGTCAGAGGTGGCGAAACCCGACAGGACTATAAAGATACCAGGCGTTTCCCCCTGGAAGCTCCCT
CGTGCGCTCTCCTGTTCCGACCCTGCCGCTTACCGGATACCTGTCCGCCTTTCTCCCTTCGGGAAGCGTG
GCGCTTTCTCATAGCTCACGCTGTAGGTATCTCAGTTCGGTGTAGGTCGTTCGCTCCAAGCTGGGCTGTG
TGCACGAACCCCCCGTTCAGCCCGACCGCTGCGCCTTATCCGGTAACTATCGTCTTGAGTCCAACCCGGT
AAGACACGACTTATCGCCACTGGCAGCAGCCACTGGTAACAGGATTAGCAGAGCGAGGTATGTAGGCGGT
GCTACAGAGTTCTTGAAGTGGTGGCCTAACTACGGCTACACTAGAAGGACAGTATTTGGTATCTGCGCTC
TGCTGAAGCCAGTTACCTTCGGAAAAAGAGTTGGTAGCTCTTGATCCGGCAAACAAACCACCGCTGGTAG
CGGTGGTTTTTTTGTTTGCAAGCAGCAGATTACGCGCAGAAAAAAAGGATCTCAAGAAGATCCTTTGATC
TTTTCTACGGGGTCTGACGCTCAGTGGAACGAAAACTCACGTTAAGGGATTTTGGTCATGAACAATAAAA
CTGTCTGCTTACATAAACAGTAATACAAGGGGTGTTATGGGGGAAGCGGTGATCGCCGAAGTATCGACTC
AACTATCAGAGGTAGTTGGCGTCATCGAGCGCCATCTCGAACCGACGTTGCTGGCCGTACATTTGTACGG
CTCCGCAGTGGATGGCGGCCTGAAGCCACACAGTGATATTGATTTGCTGGTTACGGTGACCGTAAGGCTT
GATGAAACAACGCGGCGAGCTTTGATCAACGACCTTTTGGAAACTTCGGCTTCCCCTGGAGAGAGCGAGA
TTCTCCGCGCTGTAGAAGTCACCATTGTTGTGCACGACGACATCATTCCGTGGCGTTATCCAGCTAAGCG
CGAACTGCAATTTGGAGAATGGCAGCGCAATGACATTCTTGCAGGTATCTTCGAGCCAGCCACGATCGAC
ATTGATCTGGCTATCTTGCTGACAAAAGCAAGAGAACATAGCGTTGCCTTGGTAGGTCCAGCGGCGGAGG
AACTCTTTGATCCGGTTCCTGAACAGGATCTATTTGAGGCGCTAAATGAAACCTTAACGCTATGGAACTC
GCCGCCCGACTGGGCTGGCGATGAGCGAAATGTAGTGCTTACGTTGTCCCGCATTTGGTACAGCGCAGTA
ACCGGCAAAATCGCGCCGAAGGATGTCGCTGCCGACTGGGCAATGGAGCGCCTGCCGGCCCAGTATCAGC
CCGTCATACTTGAAGCTAGACAGGCTTATCTTGGACAAGAAGAAGATCGCTTGGCCTCGCGCGCAGATCA
GTTGGAAGAATTTGTCCACTACGTGAAAGGCGAGATCACCAAGGTAGTCGGCAAATAAGAATTAATTCAT
GAGCGGATACATATTTGAATGTATTTAGAAAAATAAACAAATAGGGGTTCCGCGCACATTTCCCCGAAAA
GTGCCACCTGTGTAAAACGACGGCCAGTGAATTGACGCGTATTGGGATGGTACCGGGCCCCCCCTCGAGG
TCGACGGTATCGATACGGCATCAGAGCAGATTGTACTGAGAGTGCACCATAATCGGCATTTTCTTTTGCG
TTTTTATTTGTTAACTGTTAATTGTCCTTGTTCAAGGATGCTGTCTTTGACAACAGATGTTTTCTTGCCT
TTGATGTTCAGCAGGAAGCTAGGCGCAAACGTTGATTGTTTGTCTGCGTAGAATCCTCTGTTTGTCATAT
AGCTTGTAATCACGACATTGTTTCCTTTCGCTTGAGGTACAGCGAAGTGTGAGTAAGTAAAGGTTACATC
GTTAGGATCAAGATCCATTTTTAACACAAGGCCAGTTTTGTTCAGCGGCTTGTATGGGCCAGTTAAAGAA
TTAGAAACATAACCAAGCATGTAAATATCGTTAGACGTAATGCCGTCAATCGTCATTTTTGATCCGCGGG
AGTCAGTGAACAGATACCATTTGCCGTTCATTTTAAAGACGTTCGCGCGTTCAATTTCATCTGTTACTGT
GTTAGATGCAATCAGCGGTTTCATCACTTTTTTCAGTGTGTAATCATCGTTTAGCTCAATCATACCGAGA
GCGCCGTTTGCTAACTCAGCCGTGCGTTTTTTATCGCTTTGCAGAAGTTTTTGACTTTCTTGACGGAAGA
ATGATGTGCTTTTGCCATAGTATGCTTTGTTAAATAAAGATTCTTCGCCTTGGTAGCCATCTTCAGTTCC
AGTGTTTGCTTCAAATACTAAGTATTTGTGGCCTTTATCTTCTACGTAGTGAGGATCTCTCAGCGTATGG
TTGTCGCCTGAGCTGTAGTTGCCTTCATCGATGAACTGCTGTACATTTTGATACGTTTTTCCGTCACCGT
CAAAGATTGATTTATAATCCTCTACACCGTTGATGTTCAAAGAGCTGTCTGATGCTGATACGTTAACTTG
TGCAGTTGTCAGTGTTTGTTTGCCGTAATGTTTACCGGAGAAATCAGTGTAGAATAAACGGATTTTTCCG
TCAGATGTAAATGTGGCTGAACCTGACCATTCTTGTGTTTGGTCTTTTAGGATAGAATCATTTGCATCGA
ATTTGTCGCTGTCTTTAAAGACGCGGCCAGCGTTTTTCCAGCTGTCAATAGAAGTTTCGCCGACTTTTTG
ATAGAACATGTAAATCGATGTGTCATCCGCATTTTTAGGATCTCCGGCTAATGCAAAGACGATGTGGTAG
CCGTGATAGTTTGCGACAGTGCCGTCAGCGTTTTGTAATGGCCAGCTGTCCCAAACGTCCAGGCCTTTTG
CAGAAGAGATATTTTTAATTGTGGACGAATCGAACTCAGGAACTTGATATTTTTCATTTTTTTGCTGTTC
AGGGATTTGCAGCATATCATGGCGTGTAATATGGGAAATGCCGTATGTTTCCTTATATGGCTTTTGGTTC
GTTTCTTTCGCAAACGCTTGAGTTGCGCCTCCTGCCAGCAGTGCGGTAGTAAAGGTTAATACTGTTGCTT
GTTTTGCAAACTTTTTGATGTTCATCGTTCATGTCTCCTTTTTTATGTACTGTGTTAGCGGTCTGCTTCT
TCCAGCCCTCCTGTTTGAAGATGGCAAGTTAGTTACGCACAATAAAAAAAGACCTAAAATATGTAAGGGG
TGACGCCAAAGTATACACTTTGCCCTTTACACATTTTAGGTCTTGCCTGCTTTATCAGTAACAAACCCGC
GCGATTTACTTTTCGACCTCATTCTATTAGACTCTCGTTTGGATTGCAACTGGTCTATTTTCCTCTTTTG
TTTGATAGAAAATCATAAAAGGATTTGCAGACTACGGGCCTAAAGAACTAAAAAATCTATCTGTTTCTTT
TCATTCTCTGTATTTTTTATAGTTTCTGTTGCATGGGCATAAAGTTGCAAGCTTGCAAACATGCTTTGGG
TAAACATGTAGGTATTAACGTCAATGCGACAATAGTAGCATTGATTAAATGAGAATTAGTAAGTGTTTTA
CTTACTAAATTTTATTTAACCTAAAAATGAACCACCTGGATGTGTGGGATTAAAAAGTGAAGAGAGGAGG
ACATATCAC
Features (pLannotate 1.2.2; 18 found; start..end, strand, type, name):
      1..687     +  CDS            Apobec1: ABEC1_RAT - Experimental evidence at protein level: Swiss-Prot protein existence level 1. Catalytic component of the apolipoprotein B mRNA editing enzyme complex which is responsible for the postranscriptional editing of a CAA codon for Gln to a UAA codon for stop in the APOB mRNA. May also play a role in the epigenetic regulation of gene expression by participating in DNA demethylation. From Rattus norvegicus (Rat).
    736..4839    +  CDS            Cas9(D10A): nickase mutant of the Cas9 endonuclease from the Streptococcus pyogenes Type II CRISPR/Cas system generates RNA-guided single strand nicks in DNA due to the D10A mutation in the RuvC catalytic domain
   4884..4918    +  promoter       J23119(SpeI) promoter: bacterial promoter (Registry of Standard Biological Parts BBa J23119) modified to end with an SpeI site
   4936..5011    +  misc_RNA       gRNA scaffold: guide RNA scaffold for the Streptococcus pyogenes CRISPR/Cas9 system
   5017..5084    -  misc_feature   MCS (fragment): pBluescript multiple cloning site
   5159..5450    +  CDS            TcR (fragment): tetracycline efflux protein; tet; confers resistance to tetracycline
   5522..5902    -  CDS            YPB1_ECOLX: Protein predicted: Swiss-Prot protein existence level 4. From Escherichia coli.
   5919..6110    +  CDS            rop: Rop protein, which maintains plasmids at low copy number; rop
   6212..6351    +  misc_feature   bom: basis of mobility region from pBR322
   6537..7125    -  rep_origin     ori: high-copy-number ColE1/pMB1/pBR322/pUC origin of replication
   7251..8038    +  CDS            SmR (fragment): aminoglycoside adenylyltransferase (Murphy, 1985); aadA; confers resistance to spectinomycin and streptomycin
   8047..8104    -  promoter       AmpR promoter (fragment): bla
   8131..8152    -  CDS            lacZα (fragment): LacZα fragment of β-galactosidase; lacZ fragment
   8169..8205    -  misc_feature   MCS (fragment): pBluescript multiple cloning site
   8206..8241    +  misc_feature   bom (fragment): basis of mobility region from pBR322
   8267..9685    -  CDS            sacB: SACB_BACSU - Experimental evidence at protein level: Swiss-Prot protein existence level 1. From Bacillus subtilis (strain 168).
   9686..10058   -  promoter       sacB promoter (fragment): sacR; sacB promoter and control region
  10067..10129   +  CDS            RXL7_STAA1 (fragment): Protein inferred from homology: Swiss-Prot protein existence level 3. From Staphylococcus aureus (strain Mu3 / ATCC 700698).
