[The description below was written by a language model from this plasmid's Addgene catalogue record and pLannotate feature annotations shown in this document.]
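Description:
pBECKP-spe is a roughly 10.2 kb bacterial CRISPR base-editing plasmid developed for genome editing in Klebsiella pneumoniae and propagated in E. coli. The backbone is not named in the record, but the annotated features point to pBR322-derived sequences: a ColE1/pMB1-type origin accompanied by rop and the bom mobility region, consistent with the listed low copy number, plus remnants of a tetracycline resistance gene, lacZα and pBluescript polylinker fragments. Selection in both E. coli and K. pneumoniae relies on an aadA-type aminoglycoside adenylyltransferase gene conferring spectinomycin resistance.

The payload is a cytidine base editor: rat APOBEC1 deaminase placed directly upstream of, and fused through a short linker region to, the Streptococcus pyogenes Cas9 D10A nickase. Guided to a target, the deaminase converts cytosines in the displaced single strand to uracil, while the nickase cuts the opposite strand to bias repair toward a C-to-T change, all without a double-strand break or a repair template. The promoter driving the fusion is not annotated in the feature tables and is not stated in the record. Downstream, the constitutive synthetic J23119 promoter (SpeI-ending variant) precedes an S. pyogenes gRNA scaffold, with a short gap between them where a spacer would sit; the record does not state a specific target. A Bacillus subtilis sacB gene with its native promoter region provides sucrose counter-selection, which typically allows the plasmid to be cured after editing.

The depositor and sequencing-derived records differ by only a few bases and share the same feature order from different start points. The plasmid is suited to introducing precise point mutations or premature stop codons in K. pneumoniae.
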