Addgene plasmid #117236: pBECKP-spe
Purpose: ncas9-BEC, fusion protein of rAPOBEC1 and spCas9 nickase
Depositing lab: Quanjiang Ji. Depositing organization: ShanghaiTech University. Publication: Precise and efficient genome editing in Klebsiella pneumoniae using CRISPR-Cas9 and CRISPR-assisted cytidine deaminase. Wang Y, Wang S, Chen W, Song L, Zhang Y, Shen Z, Yu F, Li M, Ji Q. Appl Environ Microbiol. 2018 Sep 14. pii: AEM.01834-18. doi: 10.1128/AEM.01834-18. PubMed 30217854.
Backbone
  Vector backbone: Unknown
  Total vector size (bp): 10232
  Vector type: Bacterial Expression, CRISPR, Synthetic Biology
Growth in bacteria
  Bacterial resistance: Spectinomycin, 50 μg/mL
  Growth temperature: 37°C
  Growth strain: DH5alpha
  Growth instructions: Selectable Marker: 50 μg/mL spectinomycin in both E.coli and Klebsiella Pneumoniae
  Copy number: Low Copy
Gene/Insert
  Gene/Insert name: ncas9-BEC, fusion protein of rAPOBEC1 and spCas9 nickase
  Cloning method: Gibson Cloning
  Sequencing primers: 5′ NA; 3′ M13-rev
Terms and licenses: Academic/Nonprofit Terms; Industry Terms: Not Available to Industry
How to cite: pBECKP-spe was a gift from Quanjiang Ji (Addgene plasmid # 117236 ; http://n2t.net/addgene:117236 ; RRID:Addgene_117236)
